>Addgene plasmid #185382 | pLKO-puro-hPPM1A | addgene full sequence | sequence record 363721 | Addgene NGS Result
AGTGAGCTGATACCGCTCGCCGCAGCCGAACGACCGAGCGCAGCGAGTCAGTGAGCGAGGAAGCGGAAGA
GCGCCCAATACGCAAACCGCCTCTCCCCGCGCGTTGGCCGATTCATTAATGCAGCTGGCACGACAGGTTT
CCCGACTGGAAAGCGGGCAGTGAGCGCAACGCAATTAATGTGAGTTAGCTCACTCATTAGGCACCCCAGG
CTTTACACTTTATGCTTCCGGCTCGTATGTTGTGTGGAATTGTGAGCGGATAACAATTTCACACAGGAAA
CAGCTATGACCATGATTACGCCAAGCGCGCAATTAACCCTCACTAAAGGGAACAAAAGCTGGAGCTGCAA
GCTTAATGTAGTCTTATGCAATACTCTTGTAGTCTTGCAACATGGTAACGATGAGTTAGCAACATGCCTT
ACAAGGAGAGAAAAAGCACCGTGCATGCCGATTGGTGGAAGTAAGGTGGTACGATCGTGCCTTATTAGGA
AGGCAACAGACGGGTCTGACATGGATTGGACGAACCACTGAATTGCCGCATTGCAGAGATATTGTATTTA
AGTGCCTAGCTCGATACATAAACGGGTCTCTCTGGTTAGACCAGATCTGAGCCTGGGAGCTCTCTGGCTA
ACTAGGGAACCCACTGCTTAAGCCTCAATAAAGCTTGCCTTGAGTGCTTCAAGTAGTGTGTGCCCGTCTG
TTGTGTGACTCTGGTAACTAGAGATCCCTCAGACCCTTTTAGTCAGTGTGGAAAATCTCTAGCAGTGGCG
CCCGAACAGGGACTTGAAAGCGAAAGGGAAACCAGAGGAGCTCTCTCGACGCAGGACTCGGCTTGCTGAA
GCGCGCACGGCAAGAGGCGAGGGGCGGCGACTGGTGAGTACGCCAAAAATTTTGACTAGCGGAGGCTAGA
AGGAGAGAGATGGGTGCGAGAGCGTCAGTATTAAGCGGGGGAGAATTAGATCGCGATGGGAAAAAATTCG
GTTAAGGCCAGGGGGAAAGAAAAAATATAAATTAAAACATATAGTATGGGCAAGCAGGGAGCTAGAACGA
TTCGCAGTTAATCCTGGCCTGTTAGAAACATCAGAAGGCTGTAGACAAATACTGGGACAGCTACAACCAT
CCCTTCAGACAGGATCAGAAGAACTTAGATCATTATATAATACAGTAGCAACCCTCTATTGTGTGCATCA
AAGGATAGAGATAAAAGACACCAAGGAAGCTTTAGACAAGATAGAGGAAGAGCAAAACAAAAGTAAGACC
ACCGCACAGCAAGCGGCCGCTGATCTTCAGACCTGGAGGAGGAGATATGAGGGACAATTGGAGAAGTGAA
TTATATAAATATAAAGTAGTAAAAATTGAACCATTAGGAGTAGCACCCACCAAGGCAAAGAGAAGAGTGG
TGCAGAGAGAAAAAAGAGCAGTGGGAATAGGAGCTTTGTTCCTTGGGTTCTTGGGAGCAGCAGGAAGCAC
TATGGGCGCAGCGTCAATGACGCTGACGGTACAGGCCAGACAATTATTGTCTGGTATAGTGCAGCAGCAG
AACAATTTGCTGAGGGCTATTGAGGCGCAACAGCATCTGTTGCAACTCACAGTCTGGGGCATCAAGCAGC
TCCAGGCAAGAATCCTGGCTGTGGAAAGATACCTAAAGGATCAACAGCTCCTGGGGATTTGGGGTTGCTC
TGGAAAACTCATTTGCACCACTGCTGTGCCTTGGAATGCTAGTTGGAGTAATAAATCTCTGGAACAGATT
TGGAATCACACGACCTGGATGGAGTGGGACAGAGAAATTAACAATTACACAAGCTTAATACACTCCTTAA
TTGAAGAATCGCAAAACCAGCAAGAAAAGAATGAACAAGAATTATTGGAATTAGATAAATGGGCAAGTTT
GTGGAATTGGTTTAACATAACAAATTGGCTGTGGTATATAAAATTATTCATAATGATAGTAGGAGGCTTG
GTAGGTTTAAGAATAGTTTTTGCTGTACTTTCTATAGTGAATAGAGTTAGGCAGGGATATTCACCATTAT
CGTTTCAGACCCACCTCCCAACCCCGAGGGGACCCGACAGGCCCGAAGGAATAGAAGAAGAAGGTGGAGA
GAGAGACAGAGACAGATCCATTCGATTAGTGAACGGATCTCGACGGTATCGATCACGAGACTAGCCTCGA
GCGGCCGCCCCCTTCACCGAGGGCCTATTTCCCATGATTCCTTCATATTTGCATATACGATACAAGGCTG
TTAGAGAGATAATTGGAATTAATTTGACTGTAAACACAAAGATATTAGTACAAAATACGTGACGTAGAAA
GTAATAATTTCTTGGGTAGTTTGCAGTTTTAAAATTATGTTTTAAAATGGACTATCATATGCTTACCGTA
ACTTGAAAGTATTTCGATTTCTTGGCTTTATATATCTTGTGGAAAGGACGAAACACCGGAGGGTAATGGG
TTGCGATATGCTCGAGCATATCGCAACCCATTACCCTTTTTTGAATTCTCGACCTCGAGACAAATGGCAG
TATTCATCCACAATTTTAAAAGAAAAGGGGGGATTGGGGGGTACAGTGCAGGGGAAAGAATAGTAGACAT
AATAGCAACAGACATACAAACTAAAGAATTACAAAAACAAATTACAAAAATTCAAAATTTTCGGGTTTAT
TACAGGGACAGCAGAGATCCACTTTGGCCGCGGCTCGAGGGGGTTGGGGTTGCGCCTTTTCCAAGGCAGC
CCTGGGTTTGCGCAGGGACGCGGCTGCTCTGGGCGTGGTTCCGGGAAACGCAGCGGCGCCGACCCTGGGT
CTCGCACATTCTTCACGTCCGTTCGCAGCGTCACCCGGATCTTCGCCGCTACCCTTGTGGGCCCCCCGGC
GACGCTTCCTGCTCCGCCCCTAAGTCGGGAAGGTTCCTTGCGGTTCGCGGCGTGCCGGACGTGACAAACG
GAAGCCGCACGTCTCACTAGTACCCTCGCAGACGGACAGCGCCAGGGAGCAATGGCAGCGCGCCGACCGC
GATGGGCTGTGGCCAATAGCGGCTGCTCAGCAGGGCGCGCCGAGAGCAGCGGCCGGGAAGGGGCGGTGCG
GGAGGCGGGGTGTGGGGCGGTAGTGTGGGCCCTGTTCCTGCCCGCGCGGTGTTCCGCATTCTGCAAGCCT
CCGGAGCGCACGTCGGCAGTCGGCTCCCTCGTTGACCGAATCACCGACCTCTCTCCCCAGGGGGATCCAC
CGGAGCTTACCATGACCGAGTACAAGCCCACGGTGCGCCTCGCCACCCGCGACGACGTCCCCAGGGCCGT
ACGCACCCTCGCCGCCGCGTTCGCCGACTACCCCGCCACGCGCCACACCGTCGATCCGGACCGCCACATC
GAGCGGGTCACCGAGCTGCAAGAACTCTTCCTCACGCGCGTCGGGCTCGACATCGGCAAGGTGTGGGTCG
CGGACGACGGCGCCGCGGTGGCGGTCTGGACCACGCCGGAGAGCGTCGAAGCGGGGGCGGTGTTCGCCGA
GATCGGCCCGCGCATGGCCGAGTTGAGCGGTTCCCGGCTGGCCGCGCAGCAACAGATGGAAGGCCTCCTG
GCGCCGCACCGGCCCAAGGAGCCCGCGTGGTTCCTGGCCACCGTCGGCGTCTCGCCCGACCACCAGGGCA
AGGGTCTGGGCAGCGCCGTCGTGCTCCCCGGAGTGGAGGCGGCCGAGCGCGCCGGGGTGCCCGCCTTCCT
GGAGACCTCCGCGCCCCGCAACCTCCCCTTCTACGAGCGGCTCGGCTTCACCGTCACCGCCGACGTCGAG
GTGCCCGAAGGACCGCGCACCTGGTGCATGACCCGCAAGCCCGGTGCCTGACGCCCGCCCCACGACCCGC
AGCGCCCGACCGAAAGGAGCGCACGACCCCATGCATCGGTACCTTTAAGACCAATGACTTACAAGGCAGC
TGTAGATCTTAGCCACTTTTTAAAAGAAAAGGGGGGACTGGAAGGGCTAATTCACTCCCAACGAAGACAA
GATCTGCTTTTTGCTTGTACTGGGTCTCTCTGGTTAGACCAGATCTGAGCCTGGGAGCTCTCTGGCTAAC
TAGGGAACCCACTGCTTAAGCCTCAATAAAGCTTGCCTTGAGTGCTTCAAGTAGTGTGTGCCCGTCTGTT
GTGTGACTCTGGTAACTAGAGATCCCTCAGACCCTTTTAGTCAGTGTGGAAAATCTCTAGCAGTAGTAGT
TCATGTCATCTTATTATTCAGTATTTATAACTTGCAAAGAAATGAATATCAGAGAGTGAGAGGAACTTGT
TTATTGCAGCTTATAATGGTTACAAATAAAGCAATAGCATCACAAATTTCACAAATAAAGCATTTTTTTC
ACTGCATTCTAGTTGTGGTTTGTCCAAACTCATCAATGTATCTTATCATGTCTGGCTCTAGCTATCCCGC
CCCTAACTCCGCCCATCCCGCCCCTAACTCCGCCCAGTTCCGCCCATTCTCCGCCCCATGGCTGACTAAT
TTTTTTTATTTATGCAGAGGCCGAGGCCGCCTCGGCCTCTGAGCTATTCCAGAAGTAGTGAGGAGGCTTT
TTTGGAGGCCTAGGGACGTACCCAATTCGCCCTATAGTGAGTCGTATTACGCGCGCTCACTGGCCGTCGT
TTTACAACGTCGTGACTGGGAAAACCCTGGCGTTACCCAACTTAATCGCCTTGCAGCACATCCCCCTTTC
GCCAGCTGGCGTAATAGCGAAGAGGCCCGCACCGATCGCCCTTCCCAACAGTTGCGCAGCCTGAATGGCG
AATGGG
[124 nt withheld, positions 4767-4890]
C
[91 nt withheld, positions 4892-4982]
A
[49 nt withheld, positions 4984-5032]
CCTTTGACGTTGGAGTCCACGTTCTTT
[37 nt withheld, positions 5060-5096]
ACCCTATCTCGGTCTATTCTTTTGATTTATAAGGGATTTTGCCGATTTCGGCCTATTGGTTAAAAAATGA
GCTGATTTAACAAAAATTTAACGCGAATTTTAACAAAATATTAACGCTTACAATTTAGGTGGCACTTTTC
GGGGAAATGTGCGCGGAACCCCTATTTGTTTATTTTTCTAAATACATTCAAATATGTATCCGCTCATGAG
ACAATAACCCTGATAAATGCTTCAATAATATTGAAAAAGGAAGAGTATGAGTATTCAACATTTCCGTGTC
GCCCTTATTCCCTTTTTTGCGGCATTTTGCCTTCCTGTTTTTGCTCACCCAGAAACGCTGGTGAAAGTAA
AAGATGCTGAAGATCAGTTGGGTGCACGAGTGGGTTACATCGAACTGGATCTCAACAGCGGTAAGATCCT
TGAGAGTTTTCGCCCCGAAGAACGTTTTCCAATGATGAGCACTTTTAAAGTTCTGCTATGTGGCGCGGTA
TTATCCCGTATTGACGCCGGGCAAGAGCAACTCGGTCGCCGCATACACTATTCTCAGAATGACTTGGTTG
AGTACTCACCAGTCACAGAAAAGCATCTTACGGATGGCATGACAGTAAGAGAATTATGCAGTGCTGCCAT
AACCATGAGTGATAACACTGCGGCCAACTTACTTCTGACAACGATCGGAGGACCGAAGGAGCTAACCGCT
TTTTTGCACAACATGGGGGATCATGTAACTCGCCTTGATCGTTGGGAACCGGAGCTGAATGAAGCCATAC
CAAACGACGAGCGTGACACCACGATGCCTGTAGCAATGGCAACAACGTTGCGCAAACTATTAACTGGCGA
ACTACTTACTCTAGCTTCCCGGCAACAATTAATAGACTGGATGGAGGCGGATAAAGTTGCAGGACCACTT
CTGCGCTCGGCCCTTCCGGCTGGCTGGTTTATTGCTGATAAATCTGGAGCCGGTGAGCGTGGGTCTCGCG
GTATCATTGCAGCACTGGGGCCAGATGGTAAGCCCTCCCGTATCGTAGTTATCTACACGACGGGGAGTCA
GGCAACTATGGATGAACGAAATAGACAGATCGCTGAGATAGGTGCCTCACTGATTAAGCATTGGTAACTG
TCAGACCAAGTTTACTCATATATACTTTAGATTGATTTAAAACTTCATTTTTAATTTAAAAGGATCTAGG
TGAAGATCCTTTTTGATAATCTCATGACCAAAATCCCTTAACGTGAGTTTTCGTTCCACTGAGCGTCAGA
CCCCGTAGAAAAGATCAAAGGATCTTCTTGAGATCCTTTTTTTCTGCGCGTAATCTGCTGCTTGCAAACA
AAAAAACCACCGCTACCAGCGGTGGTTTGTTTGCCGGATCAAGAGCTACCAACTCTTTTTCCGAAGGTAA
CTGGCTTCAGCAGAGCGCAGATACCAAATACTGTTCTTCTAGTGTAGCCGTAGTTAGGCCACCACTTCAA
GAACTCTGTAGCACCGCCTACATACCTCGCTCTGCTAATCCTGTTACCAGTGGCTGCTGCCAGTGGCGAT
AAGTCGTGTCTTACCGGGTTGGACTCAAGACGATAGTTACCGGATAAGGCGCAGCGGTCGGGCTGAACGG
GGGGTTCGTGCACACAGCCCAGCTTGGAGCGAACGACCTACACCGAACTGAGATACCTACAGCGTGAGCT
ATGAGAAAGCGCCACGCTTCCCGAAGGGAGAAAGGCGGACAGGTATCCGGTAAGCGGCAGGGTCGGAACA
GGAGAGCGCACGAGGGAGCTTCCAGGGGGAAACGCCTGGTATCTTTATAGTCCTGTCGGGTTTCGCCACC
TCTGACTTGAGCGTCGATTTTTGTGATGCTCGTCAGGGGGGCGGAGCCTATGGAAAAACGCCAGCAACGC
GGCCTTTTTACGGTTCCTGGCCTTTTGCTGGCCTTTTGCTCACATGTTCTTTCCTGCGTTATCCCCTGAT
TCTGTGGATAACCGTATTACCGCCTTTG
Features (pLannotate 1.2.2; 26 found; start..end, strand, type, name):
      1..69      +  rep_origin     RSF ori (fragment): Plasmids containing the RSF 1030 origin of replication can be propagated in E. coli cells that contain additional plasmids with compatible origins.
     71..163     +  CDS            lacI (fragment): lac repressor; lacI; The lac repressor binds to the lac operator to inhibit transcription in E. coli. This inhibition can be relieved by adding lactose or isopropyl-β-D-thiogalactopyranoside (IPTG).
    176..197     +  protein_bind   CAP binding site: CAP binding activates transcription in the presence of cAMP. E. coli catabolite activator protein
    212..242     +  promoter       lac promoter: promoter for the E. coli lac operon
    250..266     +  protein_bind   lac operator: The lac repressor binds to the lac operator to inhibit transcription in E. coli. This inhibition can be relieved by adding lactose or isopropyl-β-D-thiogalactopyranoside (IPTG). lac repressor encoded by lacI
    311..329     +  promoter       T3 promoter: promoter for bacteriophage T3 RNA polymerase
    357..583     +  promoter       RSV promoter: Rous sarcoma virus enhancer/promoter
    584..764     +  LTR            5' LTR (truncated): truncated 5' long terminal repeat (LTR) from HIV-1
    811..936     +  misc_feature   HIV-1 Ψ: packaging signal of human immunodeficiency virus type 1
    920..1283    +  CDS            HIV-1 gag (fragment): gag protein from human immunodeficiency virus 1; gag
   1429..1662    +  misc_feature   RRE: The Rev response element (RRE) of HIV-1 allows for Rev-dependent mRNA export from the nucleus to the cytoplasm.
   2039..2139    +  CDS            Rev (fragment): human immunodeficiency virus 1 (HIV-1) Rev protein; rev; enhances nuclear export of unspliced and incompletely spliced viral mRNAs
   2189..2429    +  promoter       U6 promoter: RNA polymerase III promoter for human U6 snRNA
   2534..2651    +  misc_feature   cPPT/CTS: central polypurine tract and central termination sequence of HIV-1
   2700..3210    +  promoter       hPGK promoter: human phosphoglycerate kinase 1 promoter
   3232..3831    +  CDS            PuroR: puromycin N-acetyltransferase; pac from Streptomyces alboniger; confers resistance to puromycin
   3874..3957    +  CDS            nef (fragment): NEF_HV1Z2 - Experimental evidence at protein level: Swiss-Prot protein existence level 1. Extracellular Nef protein targets CD4(+) T-lymphocytes for apoptosis by interacting with CXCR4 surface receptors. From Human immunodeficiency virus type 1 group M subtype D (isolate Z2/CDC-Z34) (HIV-1).
   3959..4192    +  LTR            3' LTR (ΔU3): self-inactivating 3' long terminal repeat (LTR) from HIV-1
   4264..4385    +  polyA_signal   SV40 poly(A) signal: SV40 polyadenylation signal
   4425..4560    +  rep_origin     SV40 ori: SV40 origin of replication
   4581..4599    -  promoter       T7 promoter: promoter for bacteriophage T7 RNA polymerase
   4607..4762    +  CDS            lacZα (fragment): LacZα fragment of β-galactosidase; lacZ fragment
   4767..5195    +  rep_origin     f1 ori (sequence partly withheld): f1 bacteriophage origin of replication; arrow indicates direction of (+) strand synthesis
   5248..5352    +  promoter       AmpR promoter: bla
   5353..6213    +  CDS            AmpR: β-lactamase; bla; confers resistance to ampicillin, carbenicillin, and related antibiotics
   6384..6972    +  rep_origin     ori: high-copy-number ColE1/pMB1/pBR322/pUC origin of replication
