[The description below was written by a language model from this plasmid's Addgene catalogue record and pLannotate feature annotations shown in this document.]
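Description:
pLKO-puro-hPPM1A is a lentiviral shRNA vector built on the pLKO-puro backbone and designed to knock down human PPM1A (also known as PP2C-alpha), a protein phosphatase, in mammalian cells. The catalogue lists the vector type simply as mammalian expression, but the annotated 7,084 nt sequence shows the architecture of a third-generation, self-inactivating HIV-1 transfer vector. An RSV promoter is fused to a truncated 5' LTR, followed by the Ψ packaging signal with a gag fragment, the Rev response element, a cPPT/CTS element and a ΔU3 3' LTR. An SV40 polyadenylation signal and SV40 origin lie downstream. These elements allow the genomic RNA to be packaged when helper functions are supplied in trans. After integration, the deleted U3 region leaves the LTRs transcriptionally inactive.

The payload is a 58 bp hairpin insert cloned between the AgeI and EcoRI sites. It sits downstream of the human U6 promoter, an RNA polymerase III promoter suited to producing short, defined transcripts that are processed into siRNA against PPM1A. The hairpin itself is not annotated in the feature table, but it would fall in the gap between the U6 promoter and the cPPT/CTS. A separate hPGK promoter drives puromycin N-acetyltransferase, so transduced or transfected cells can be selected with puromycin.

In E. coli the plasmid is maintained through a high-copy ColE1/pUC-type origin and selected with ampicillin via β-lactamase. An f1 origin and remnants of the cloning vector are also present, including lac regulatory elements, lacZα and lacI fragments, and T3 and T7 promoters. The construct is typically used for stable loss-of-function studies of PPM1A in human cells.
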