Addgene plasmid #185382: pLKO-puro-hPPM1A
Purpose: For mammalian expression of shRNA: AGGGTAATGGGTTGCGATATG that targets human PPM1A
Depositing lab: Ayaz Najafov. Depositing organization: University of Texas Southwestern Medical Center.
Backbone
  Vector backbone: pLKO-puro
  Vector type: Mammalian Expression
  Selectable markers: Puromycin
Growth in bacteria
  Bacterial resistance: Ampicillin, 100 μg/mL
  Growth temperature: 37°C
  Growth strain: DH5alpha
  Copy number: Unknown
Gene/Insert
  Gene/Insert name: PPM1A
  gRNA/shRNA sequence: shRNA: AGGGTAATGGGTTGCGATATG
  Species: H. sapiens (human)
  Insert size (bp): 58
  Mutation: WT
  Entrez Gene: PPM1A (a.k.a. PP2C-ALPHA, PP2CA, PP2Calpha)
  Cloning method: Restriction Enzyme; 5′ cloning site AgeI (unknown if destroyed); 3′ cloning site EcoRI (unknown if destroyed)
Terms and licenses: Academic/Nonprofit Terms; Industry Terms: Not Available to Industry
How to cite: pLKO-puro-hPPM1A was a gift from Ayaz Najafov (Addgene plasmid # 185382 ; http://n2t.net/addgene:185382 ; RRID:Addgene_185382)
